>Addgene plasmid #41577 | CTSP-PC1 | depositor full sequence | sequence record 59316 | CTSP-PC1 sequence 5553 bps
GACGGATCGGGAGATCTCCCGATCCCCTATGGTCGACTCTCAGTACAATCTGCTCTGATGCCGCATAGTT
AAGCCAGTATCTGCTCCCTGCTTGTGTGTTGGAGGTCGCTGAGTAGTGCGCGAGCAAAATTTAAGCTACA
ACAAGGCAAGGCTTGACCGACAATTGCATGAAGAATCTGCTTAGGGTTAGGCGTTTTGCGCTGCTTCGCG
ATGTACGGGCCAGATATACGCGTTGACATTGATTATTGACTAGTTATTAATAGTAATCAATTACGGGGTC
ATTAGTTCATAGCCCATATATGGAGTTCCGCGTTACATAACTTACGGTAAATGGCCCGCCTGGCTGACCG
CCCAACGACCCCCGCCCATTGACGTCAATAATGACGTATGTTCCCATAGTAACGCCAATAGGGACTTTCC
ATTGACGTCAATGGGTGGAGTATTTACGGTAAACTGCCCACTTGGCAGTACATCAAGTGTATCATATGCC
AAGTACGCCCCCTATTGACGTCAATGACGGTAAATGGCCCGCCTGGCATTATGCCCAGTACATGACCTTA
TGGGACTTTCCTACTTGGCAGTACATCTACGTATTAGTCATCGCTATTACCATGGTGATGCGGTTTTGGC
AGTACATCAATGGGCGTGGATAGCGGTTTGACTCACGGGGATTTCCAAGTCTCCACCCCATTGACGTCAA
TGGGAGTTTGTTTTGGAACCAAAATCAACGGGACTTTCCAAAATGTCGTAACAACTCCGCCCCATTGACG
CAAATGGGCGGTAGGCGTGTACGGTGGGAGGTCTATATAAGCAGAGCTCTCCCTATCAGTGATAGAGATC
TCCCTATCAGTGATAGAGATCGTCGACGAGCTCGTTTAGTGAACCGTCAGATCGCCTGGAGACGCCATCC
ACGCTGTTTTGACCTCCATAGAAGACACCGGGACCGATCCAGCCTCCGGACTCTAGCGTTTAAACTTAAG
CTTGGTACCGAGCTCGGATCCACTAGTCCAGTGTGGTGGAATTCGATATGGGGTCCCCGGATGTGCCCCC
ACCCAGCGCTGGCTCCGATGCCTCGCACCCCTCCACCTCCTCCAGCCAGCTGGATGGGCTGAGCGTGAGC
CTGGGCCGGCTGGGGACAAGGTGTGAGCCTGAGCCCTCCCGCCTCCAAGCCGTGTTCGAGGCCCTGCTCA
CCCAGTTTGACCGACTCAACCAGGCCACAGAGGACGTCTACCAGCTGGAGCAGCAGCTGCACAGCCTGCA
AGGCCGCAGGAGCAGCCGGGCGCCCGCCGGATCTTCCCGTGGCCCATCCCCGGGCCTGCGGCCAGCACTG
CCCAGCCGCCTTGCCCGGGCCAGTCGGGGTGTGGACCTGGCCACTGGCCCCAGCAGGACACCCCTTCGGG
CCAAGAACAAGGTCCACCCCAGCAGCACTGCTCGAGAACAAAAACTCATCTCAGAAGAGGATCTGGGGCC
CTTCGAACAAAAACTCATCTCAGAAGAGGATCTGAATATGCATACCGGTCATCATCACCATCACCATTGA
GTTTAAACCCGCTGATCAGCCTCGACTGTGCCTTCTAGTTGCCAGCCATCTGTTGTTTGCCCCTCCCCCG
TGCCTTCCTTGACCCTGGAAGGTGCCACTCCCACTGTCCTTTCCTAATAAAATGAGGAAATTGCATCGCA
TTGTCTGAGTAGGTGTCATTCTATTCTGGGGGGTGGGGTGGGGCAGGACAGCAAGGGGGAGGATTGGGAA
GACAATAGCAGGCATGCTGGGGATGCGGTGGGCTCTATGGCTTCTGAGGCGGAAAGAACCAGCTGGGGCT
CTAGGGGGTATCCCC
[124 nt withheld, positions 1836-1959]
C
[32 nt withheld, positions 1961-1992]
CA
[57 nt withheld, positions 1995-2051]
A
[49 nt withheld, positions 2053-2101]
CCTTTGACGTTGGAGTCCACGTTCTTT
[37 nt withheld, positions 2129-2165]
ACCCTATCTCGGTCTATTCTTTTGATTTATAAGGGATTTTGGGGATTTCGGCCTATTGGTTAAAAAATGA
GCTGATTTAACAAAAATTTAACGCGAATTAATTCTGTGGAATGTGTGTCAGTTAGGGTGTGGAAAGTCCC
CAGGCTCCCCAGGCAGGCAGAAGTATGCAAAGCATGCATCTCAATTAGTCAGCAACCAGGTGTGGAAAGT
CCCCAGGCTCCCCAGCAGGCAGAAGTATGCAAAGCATGCATCTCAATTAGTCAGCAACCATAGTCCCGCC
CCTAACTCCGCCCATCCCGCCCCTAACTCCGCCCAGTTCCGCCCATTCTCCGCCCCATGGCTGACTAATT
TTTTTTATTTATGCAGAGGCCGAGGCCGCCTCTGCCTCTGAGCTATTCCAGAAGTAGTGAGGAGGCTTTT
TTGGAGGCCTAGGCTTTTGCAAAAAGCTCCCGGGAGCTTGTATATCCATTTTCGGATCTGATCAGCACGT
GTTGACAATTAATCATCGGCATAGTATATCGGCATAGTATAATACGACAAGGTGAGGAACTAAACCATGG
CCAAGTTGACCAGTGCCGTTCCGGTGCTCACCGCGCGCGACGTCGCCGGAGCGGTCGAGTTCTGGACCGA
CCGGCTCGGGTTCTCCCGGGACTTCGTGGAGGACGACTTCGCCGGTGTGGTCCGGGACGACGTGACCCTG
TTCATCAGCGCGGTCCAGGACCAGGTGGTGCCGGACAACACCCTGGCCTGGGTGTGGGTGCGCGGCCTGG
ACGAGCTGTACGCCGAGTGGTCGGAGGTCGTGTCCACGAACTTCCGGGACGCCTCCGGGCCGGCCATGAC
CGAGATCGGCGAGCAGCCGTGGGGGCGGGAGTTCGCCCTGCGCGACCCGGCCGGCAACTGCGTGCACTTC
GTGGCCGAGGAGCAGGACTGACACGTGCTACGAGATTTCGATTCCACCGCCGCCTTCTATGAAAGGTTGG
GCTTCGGAATCGTTTTCCGGGACGCCGGCTGGATGATCCTCCAGCGCGGGGATCTCATGCTGGAGTTCTT
CGCCCACCCCAACTTGTTTATTGCAGCTTATAATGGTTACAAATAAAGCAATAGCATCACAAATTTCACA
AATAAAGCATTTTTTTCACTGCATTCTAGTTGTGGTTTGTCCAAACTCATCAATGTATCTTATCATGTCT
GTATACCGTCGACCTCTAGCTAGAGCTTGGCGTAATCATGGTCATAGCTGTTTCCTGTGTGAAATTGTTA
TCCGCTCACAATTCCACACAACATACGAGCCGGAAGCATAAAGTGTAAAGCCTGGGGTGCCTAATGAGTG
AGCTAACTCACATTAATTGCGTTGCGCTCACTGCCCGCTTTCCAGTCGGGAAACCTGTCGTGCCAGCTGC
ATTAATGAATCGGCCAACGCGCGGGGAGAGGCGGTTTGCGTATTGGGCGCTCTTCCGCTTCCTCGCTCAC
TGACTCGCTGCGCTCGGTCGTTCGGCTGCGGCGAGCGGTATCAGCTCACTCAAAGGCGGTAATACGGTTA
TCCACAGAATCAGGGGATAACGCAGGAAAGAACATGTGAGCAAAAGGCCAGCAAAAGGCCAGGAACCGTA
AAAAGGCCGCGTTGCTGGCGTTTTTCCATAGGCTCCGCCCCCCTGACGAGCATCACAAAAATCGACGCTC
AAGTCAGAGGTGGCGAAACCCGACAGGACTATAAAGATACCAGGCGTTTCCCCCTGGAAGCTCCCTCGTG
CGCTCTCCTGTTCCGACCCTGCCGCTTACCGGATACCTGTCCGCCTTTCTCCCTTCGGGAAGCGTGGCGC
TTTCTCAATGCTCACGCTGTAGGTATCTCAGTTCGGTGTAGGTCGTTCGCTCCAAGCTGGGCTGTGTGCA
CGAACCCCCCGTTCAGCCCGACCGCTGCGCCTTATCCGGTAACTATCGTCTTGAGTCCAACCCGGTAAGA
CACGACTTATCGCCACTGGCAGCAGCCACTGGTAACAGGATTAGCAGAGCGAGGTATGTAGGCGGTGCTA
CAGAGTTCTTGAAGTGGTGGCCTAACTACGGCTACACTAGAAGGACAGTATTTGGTATCTGCGCTCTGCT
GAAGCCAGTTACCTTCGGAAAAAGAGTTGGTAGCTCTTGATCCGGCAAACAAACCACCGCTGGTAGCGGT
GGTTTTTTTGTTTGCAAGCAGCAGATTACGCGCAGAAAAAAAGGATCTCAAGAAGATCCTTTGATCTTTT
CTACGGGGTCTGACGCTCAGTGGAACGAAAACTCACGTTAAGGGATTTTGGTCATGAGATTATCAAAAAG
GATCTTCACCTAGATCCTTTTAAATTAAAAATGAAGTTTTAAATCAATCTAAAGTATATATGAGTAAACT
TGGTCTGACAGTTACCAATGCTTAATCAGTGAGGCACCTATCTCAGCGATCTGTCTATTTCGTTCATCCA
TAGTTGCCTGACTCCCCGTCGTGTAGATAACTACGATACGGGAGGGCTTACCATCTGGCCCCAGTGCTGC
AATGATACCGCGAGACCCACGCTCACCGGCTCCAGATTTATCAGCAATAAACCAGCCAGCCGGAAGGGCC
GAGCGCAGAAGTGGTCCTGCAACTTTATCCGCCTCCATCCAGTCTATTAATTGTTGCCGGGAAGCTAGAG
TAAGTAGTTCGCCAGTTAATAGTTTGCGCAACGTTGTTGCCATTGCTACAGGCATCGTGGTGTCACGCTC
GTCGTTTGGTATGGCTTCATTCAGCTCCGGTTCCCAACGATCAAGGCGAGTTACATGATCCCCCATGTTG
TGCAAAAAAGCGGTTAGCTCCTTCGGTCCTCCGATCGTTGTCAGAAGTAAGTTGGCCGCAGTGTTATCAC
TCATGGTTATGGCAGCACTGCATAATTCTCTTACTGTCATGCCATCCGTAAGATGCTTTTCTGTGACTGG
TGAGTACTCAACCAAGTCATTCTGAGAATAGTGTATGCGGCGACCGAGTTGCTCTTGCCCGGCGTCAATA
CGGGATAATACCGCGCCACATAGCAGAACTTTAAAAGTGCTCATCATTGGAAAACGTTCTTCGGGGCGAA
AACTCTCAAGGATCTTACCGCTGTTGAGATCCAGTTCGATGTAACCCACTCGTGCACCCAACTGATCTTC
AGCATCTTTTACTTTCACCAGCGTTTCTGGGTGAGCAAAAACAGGAAGGCAAAATGCCGCAAAAAAGGGA
ATAAGGGCGACACGGAAATGTTGAATACTCATACTCTTCCTTTTTCAATATTATTGAAGCATTTATCAGG
GTTATTGTCTCATGAGCGGATACATATTTGAATGTATTTAGAAAAATAAACAAATAGGGGTTCCGCGCAC
ATTTCCCCGAAAAGTGCCACCTGACGTC
Features (pLannotate 1.2.2; 23 found; start..end, strand, type, name):
     36..80      -  misc_feature   bom (fragment): basis of mobility region from pBR322
    235..614     +  enhancer       CMV enhancer: human cytomegalovirus immediate early enhancer
    687..704     -  promoter       CMV promoter (fragment): human cytomegalovirus (CMV) immediate early promoter
    767..818     +  promoter       CMVd2 promoter: truncated human cytomegalovirus (CMV) immediate early promoter that yields moderately reduced expression relative to the full-length promoter
    820..839     +  promoter       PLtetO-1 promoter (fragment): modified phage lambda PL promoter with tet operator sites (Lutz and Bujard, 1997)
    841..860     +  promoter       PLtetO-1 promoter (fragment): modified phage lambda PL promoter with tet operator sites (Lutz and Bujard, 1997)
    868..901     +  promoter       TRE3GV promoter (fragment): 3rd-generation Tet-responsive promoter that can be activated by binding of Tet-On® 3G, optimized for retroviral and lentiviral vectors
   1034..1429    +  CDS            PKD1 (fragment): PKD1_HUMAN - Experimental evidence at protein level: Swiss-Prot protein existence level 1. Component of a heteromeric calcium-permeable ion channel formed by PKD1 and PKD2 that is activated by interaction between PKD1 and a Wnt family member, such as WNT3A and WNT9B (PubMed:27214281). Both PKD1 and PKD2 are required for channel activity (PubMed:27214281). Involved in renal tubulogenesis (PubMed:12482949). Involved in fluid- flow mechanosensation by the primary cilium in renal epithelium (By similarity). Acts as a regulator of cilium length, together with PKD2 (By similarity). The dynamic contr
   1566..1790    +  polyA_signal   bGH poly(A) signal: bovine growth hormone polyadenylation signal
   1794..1815    +  promoter       SV40 promoter (fragment): SV40 enhancer and early promoter
   1836..2264    +  rep_origin     f1 ori (sequence partly withheld): f1 bacteriophage origin of replication; arrow indicates direction of (+) strand synthesis
   2278..2608    +  promoter       SV40 promoter: SV40 enhancer and early promoter
   2656..2703    +  promoter       EM7 promoter: synthetic bacterial promoter&nbsp
   2722..3096    +  CDS            BleoR: antibiotic-binding protein; Sh ble from Streptoalloteichus hindustanus; confers resistance to bleomycin, phleomycin, and Zeocin™
   3106..3231    +  CDS            ble (fragment): BLE_KLEPN - Experimental evidence at protein level: Swiss-Prot protein existence level 1. Binding protein with a strong affinity to the bleomycin family of antibiotics. Binds to CL990; an antimitotic-antibiotic compound. From Klebsiella pneumoniae.
   3226..3347    +  polyA_signal   SV40 poly(A) signal: SV40 polyadenylation signal
   3420..3436    -  protein_bind   lac operator: The lac repressor binds to the lac operator to inhibit transcription in E. coli. This inhibition can be relieved by adding lactose or isopropyl-β-D-thiogalactopyranoside (IPTG). lac repressor encoded by lacI
   3444..3474    -  promoter       lac promoter: promoter for the E. coli lac operon
   3489..3510    -  protein_bind   CAP binding site: CAP binding activates transcription in the presence of cAMP. E. coli catabolite activator protein
   3523..3615    -  CDS            lacI (fragment): lac repressor; lacI; The lac repressor binds to the lac operator to inhibit transcription in E. coli. This inhibition can be relieved by adding lactose or isopropyl-β-D-thiogalactopyranoside (IPTG).
   3798..4386    -  rep_origin     ori: high-copy-number ColE1/pMB1/pBR322/pUC origin of replication
   4557..5417    -  CDS            AmpR: β-lactamase; bla; confers resistance to ampicillin, carbenicillin, and related antibiotics
   5418..5522    -  promoter       AmpR promoter: bla
