[The description below was written by a language model from this plasmid's Addgene catalogue record and pLannotate feature annotations shown in this document.]
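Description:
CTSP-PC1 is a mammalian expression plasmid built on the pcDNA4/TO backbone that carries a short fragment of human PKD1 (polycystin-1). The catalogue lists the insert as residues 4172–4303, which corresponds to the extreme C-terminal end of the protein, and the feature table agrees, showing a PKD1 coding fragment of only about 400 bp in a 5,553 bp plasmid. The fragment was cloned between EcoRI and XhoI sites. According to the record it is fused at its C terminus to a backbone-encoded 2xMyc/His tag for detection and affinity purification, although the automated annotation did not call the tag as a separate feature.

Expression is driven by the CMV immediate-early enhancer and promoter followed by tet operator sequences, which the annotation software picks up as small PLtetO-1 and TRE fragments. This is the tetracycline-regulated arrangement of the TO backbone: in cells that express the Tet repressor, transcription is held off until tetracycline or doxycycline is added, while in cells lacking the repressor the promoter is constitutive. A bovine growth hormone polyadenylation signal terminates the transcript.

A separate cassette places the Sh ble gene under both the SV40 early promoter and the bacterial EM7 promoter, with an SV40 polyadenylation signal, allowing Zeocin selection of stable mammalian lines. In E. coli the plasmid replicates from a high-copy ColE1/pUC origin and is selected with ampicillin through β-lactamase; an f1 origin is also present.

The associated publication concerns regulation of STAT activity by polycystin-1, so the construct was presumably used to express this isolated cytoplasmic tail fragment when studying that signalling. The record does not give further detail on its use.
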