Addgene plasmid #41577: CTSP-PC1
Depositing lab: Thomas Weimbs. Depositing organization: University of California, Santa Barbara. Publication: Polycystin-1 regulates STAT activity by a dual mechanism. Talbot JJ, Shillingford JM, Vasanth S, Doerr N, Mukherjee S, Kinter MT, Watnick T, Weimbs T. Proc Natl Acad Sci U S A. 2011 May 10;108(19):7985-90. Epub 2011 Apr 25. 10.1073/pnas.1103816108 PubMed 21518865.
Backbone
  Vector backbone: pcDNA4/TO
  Backbone manufacturer: Invitrogen
  Backbone size w/o insert (bp): 5100
  Total vector size (bp): 5553
  Vector type: Mammalian Expression
  Selectable markers: Zeocin
Growth in bacteria
  Bacterial resistance: Ampicillin, 100 μg/mL
  Growth temperature: 37°C
  Growth strain: DH5alpha
  Copy number: Unknown
Gene/Insert
  Gene/Insert name: PKD1 (alt name: Polycystin-1)
  Species: H. sapiens (human)
  Mutation: FLS (4172-4303)
  Entrez Gene: PKD1 (a.k.a. PBP, PC1, Pc-1, TRPP1)
  Tag / fusion protein: 2xMyc/His (C terminal on backbone)
Terms and licenses: Academic/Nonprofit Terms; Industry Terms: Not Available to Industry
Depositor comments: 5' cloning site: EcoR1 3' cloning site: XhoI
How to cite: CTSP-PC1 was a gift from Thomas Weimbs (Addgene plasmid # 41577 ; http://n2t.net/addgene:41577 ; RRID:Addgene_41577)
