>Addgene plasmid #41577 | CTSP-PC1 | addgene partial sequence | sequence record 61318 | LNCX 5'-AGCTCGTTTAGTGAACCGTCAGATC-3'
GCTGTTTTGACCTCCATAGAAGACACCGGGACCGATCCAGCCTCCGGACTCTAGCGTTTAAACTTAAGCT
TGGTACCGAGCTCGGATCCACTAGTCCAGTGTGGTGGAATTCGATATGGGGTCCCCGGATGTGCCCCCAC
CCAGCGCTGGCTCCGATGCCTCGCACCCCTCCACCTCCTCCAGCCAGCTGGATGGGCTGAGCGTGAGCCT
GGGCCGGCTGGGGACAAGGTGTGAGCCTGAGCCCTCCCGCCTCCAAGCCGTGTTCGAGGCCCTGCTCACC
CAGTTTGACCGACTCAACCAGGCCACAGAGGACGTCTACCAGCTGGAGCAGCAGCTGCACAGCCTGCAAG
GCCGCAGGAGCAGCCGGGCGCCCGCCGGATCTTCCCGTGGCCCATCCCCGGGCCTGCGGCCAGCACTGCC
CAGCCGCCTTGCCCGGGCCAGTCGGGGTGTGGACCTGGCCACTGGCCCCAGCAGGACACCCCTTCGGGCC
AAGAACAAGGTCCACCCCAGCAGCACTGCTCGAGAACAAAAACTCATCTCAGAAGAGGATCTGGGGCCCT
TCGAACAAAAACTCATCTCAGAAGAGGATCTGAATATGCATACCGGTCATCATCACCATCACCATTGAGT
TTAAACCCGCTGATCAGCCTCGACTGTGCCTTCTAGTTGCCAGCCATCTGTTGTTTGCCCCTCCCCCGTG
CCTTCCTTGACCCTGGAAGGTGCCACTCCCACTGTCCTTTCCTAATAAAATGAGGAAATTGCATCGCATT
GTCTGAGTAGGTGTCATTCTATTCTGGGGGGTGGGGTGGGGCAGGACAGCAAGGGGGAGGATTGGGAAGA
CAATAGCAGGCATGCTGGGGATGCGGTGGGCTCTATGGCTTCTGAGGCGGAAAGAACCAGCTGGGGCTCT
AGGG
